Addgene plasmid #245587: pICSL50029
Purpose: Level 0 Golden Gate part C-Terminal Tag with overhangs TTCG - GCTT
Depositing lab: Mark Youles. Depositing organization: Sainsbury Laboratory, Norwich.
Backbone
  Vector backbone: pICSL01003
  Backbone size w/o insert (bp): 2244
  Vector type: Synthetic Biology
Growth in bacteria
  Bacterial resistance: Spectinomycin, 50 μg/mL
  Growth temperature: 37°C
  Growth strain: DH5alpha
  Copy number: High Copy
Gene/Insert
  Gene/Insert name: C-Terminal tag S-TAG
  Species: Synthetic
  Insert size (bp): 52
  Mutation: BsaI/BpiI sites removed by point-mutation
  Cloning method: Restriction Enzyme; 5′ cloning site BsaI (destroyed during cloning); 3′ cloning site BsaI (destroyed during cloning)
  Sequencing primers: 5′ TCACATGTTCTTTCCTGCG; 3′ GTCTCATGAGCGGATACATATTTGAATG
Terms and licenses: Academic/Nonprofit Terms; Industry Terms: Not Available to Industry
Depositor comments: Level 0 C-Terminal tag module used for GoldenGate assemblies using the MoClo overhang syntax
How to cite: pICSL50029 was a gift from Mark Youles (Addgene plasmid # 245587 ; http://n2t.net/addgene:245587 ; RRID:Addgene_245587)
