[The description below was written by a language model from this plasmid's Addgene catalogue record and pLannotate feature annotations shown in this document.]
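Description:
pICSL50029 is a Level 0 Golden Gate part plasmid for modular (MoClo-syntax) DNA assembly, built in the small pICSL01003 synthetic-biology backbone and totalling about 2.3 kb. It is maintained in E. coli at high copy through a ColE1/pUC-type origin of replication and is selected with spectinomycin via the aadA aminoglycoside adenylyltransferase gene, which appears to be driven by a bla (AmpR) promoter annotated upstream. The short integrase, gentamicin acetyltransferase and lacI fragments flagged in the feature table are best read as non-functional remnants carried along with the resistance cassette and backbone, not as working genes.

The payload is a 52 bp synthetic module encoding the S-Tag, a short peptide derived from pancreatic ribonuclease A that serves as an affinity and epitope tag for detection and purification of fusion proteins. The part is defined by the four-base fusion overhangs TTCG at the 5′ end and GCTT at the 3′ end, which in the MoClo standard mark the C-terminal tag position, so that it joins in frame downstream of a stop-codon-less coding sequence and upstream of a terminator module. Internal BsaI and BpiI recognition sites have been removed by point mutation so that the part stays intact during Type IIS digestion-ligation reactions.

The plasmid carries no promoter or terminator for expressing the tag itself. It is purely a donor of a standardised part, intended to be combined with promoter, coding sequence and terminator modules in one-pot assemblies to build Level 1 transcription units encoding C-terminally S-tagged proteins. The record does not specify a particular target organism for the assembled constructs.
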