Features (pLannotate 1.2.2; 7 found; start..end, strand, type, name):
     12..56      +  CDS            S-Tag: affinity and epitope tag derived from pancreatic ribonuclease A
    182..286     +  promoter       AmpR promoter: bla
    277..357     -  CDS            int (fragment): INT2_ECOLX - Protein inferred from homology: Swiss-Prot protein existence level 3. Putative integrase believed to be involved in the insertion of antibiotic resistance genes into plasmids and transposons. From Escherichia coli.
    445..501     +  CDS            GmR (fragment): gentamycin acetyltransferase; aacC1; confers resistance to gentamycin
    508..1296    +  CDS            aadA: S3AD_ECOLX - Experimental evidence at protein level: Swiss-Prot protein existence level 1. Mediates bacterial resistance to the antibiotics streptomycin and spectinomycin. From Escherichia coli.
   1470..2058    +  rep_origin     ori: high-copy-number ColE1/pMB1/pBR322/pUC origin of replication
   2241..2290    +  CDS            lacI (fragment): lac repressor; lacI; The lac repressor binds to the lac operator to inhibit transcription in E. coli. This inhibition can be relieved by adding lactose or isopropyl-β-D-thiogalactopyranoside (IPTG).
>Addgene plasmid #245587 | pICSL50029 | addgene full sequence | sequence record 495573 | Addgene NGS Result
GGTCTCATTCGAAAGAAACCGCTGCTGCTAAATTCGAACGCCAGCACATGGACAGCTAGGCTTTGAGACC
ACGTGGCTCTTCAGTGGACGAAAGGGCCTCGTGATACGCCTATTTTTATAGGTTAATGTCATGATAATAA
TGGTTTCTTAGACGTCAGGTGGCACTTTTCGGGGAAATGTGCGCGGAACCCCTATTTGTTTATTTTTCTA
AATACATTCAAATATGTATCCGCTCATGAGACAATAACCCTGATAAATGCTTCAATAATATTGAAAAAGG
AAGAGTATGCGCTCACGCAACTGGTCCAGAACCTTGACCGAACGCAGCGGTGGTAACGGCGCAGTGGCGG
TTTTCATGGCTTGTTATGACTGTTTTTTTTTGGGGTACAGTCTATGCCTCGGGCATCCAAGCAGCAAGCG
CGTTACGCCGTGGGTCGATGTTTGATGTTATGGAGCAGCAACGATGTTACGCAGCAGGGCAGTCGCCCTA
AAACAAAGTTAAACATCATGAGGGAAGCGGTGATCGCCGAAGTATCGACTCAACTATCAGAGGTAGTTGG
CGTCATCGAGCGCCATCTCGAACCGACGTTGCTGGCCGTACATTTGTACGGCTCCGCAGTGGATGGCGGC
CTGAAGCCACACAGCGATATTGATTTGCTGGTTACGGTGACCGTAAGGCTTGATGAAACAACGCGGCGAG
CTTTGATCAACGACCTTTTGGAAACTTCGGCTTCCCCTGGAGAGAGCGAGATTCTCCGCGCTGTAGAAGT
CACCATTGTTGTGCACGACGACATCATTCCGTGGCGTTATCCAGCTAAGCGCGAACTGCAATTTGGAGAA
TGGCAGCGCAATGACATTCTTGCAGGTATCTTCGAGCCAGCCACGATCGACATTGATCTGGCTATCTTGC
TGACAAAAGCAAGAGAACATAGCGTTGCCTTGGTAGGTCCAGCGGCGGAGGAACTCTTTGATCCGGTTCC
TGAACAGGATCTATTTGAGGCGCTAAATGAAACCTTAACGCTATGGAACTCGCCGCCCGACTGGGCTGGC
GATGAGCGAAATGTAGTGCTTACGTTGTCCCGCATTTGGTACAGCGCAGTAACCGGCAAAATCGCGCCGA
AGGATGTCGCTGCCGACTGGGCAATGGAGCGCCTGCCGGCCCAGTATCAGCCCGTCATACTTGAAGCTAG
ACAGGCTTATCTTGGACAAGAAGAAGATCGCTTGGCCTCGCGCGCAGATCAGTTGGAAGAATTTGTCCAT
TACGTAAAAGGCGAGATCACCAAGGTAGTCGGCAAATAACTGTCAGACCAAGTTTACTCATATATACTTT
AGATTGATTTAAAACTTCATTTTTAATTTAAAAGGATCTAGGTGAAGATCCTTTTTGATAATCTCATGAC
CAAAATCCCTTAACGTGAGTTTTCGTTCCACTGAGCGTCAGACCCCGTAGAAAAGATCAAAGGATCTTCT
TGAGATCCTTTTTTTCTGCGCGTAATCTGCTGCTTGCAAACAAAAAAACCACCGCTACCAGCGGTGGTTT
GTTTGCCGGATCAAGAGCTACCAACTCTTTTTCCGAAGGTAACTGGCTTCAGCAGAGCGCAGATACCAAA
TACTGTTCTTCTAGTGTAGCCGTAGTTAGGCCACCACTTCAAGAACTCTGTAGCACCGCCTACATACCTC
GCTCTGCTAATCCTGTTACCAGTGGCTGCTGCCAGTGGCGATAAGTCGTGTCTTACCGGGTTGGACTCAA
GACGATAGTTACCGGATAAGGCGCAGCGGTCGGGCTGAACGGGGGGTTCGTGCACACAGCCCAGCTTGGA
GCGAACGACCTACACCGAACTGAGATACCTACAGCGTGAGCTATGAGAAAGCGCCACGCTTCCCGAAGGG
AGAAAGGCGGACAGGTATCCGGTAAGCGGCAGGGTCGGAACAGGAGAGCGCACGAGGGAGCTTCCAGGGG
GAAACGCCTGGTATCTTTATAGTCCTGTCGGGTTTCGCCACCTCTGACTTGAGCGTCGATTTTTGTGATG
CTCGTCAGGGGGGCGGAGCCTATGGAAAAACGCCAGCAACGCGGCCTTTTTACGGTTCCTGGCCTTTTGC
TGGCCTTTTGCTCACATGTTCTTTCCTGCGTTATCCCCTGATTCTGTGGATAACCGTATTACCGCCTTTG
AGTGAGCTGATACCGCTCGCCGCAGCCGAACGACCGAGCGCAGCGAGTCAGTGAGCGAGGAAGCGGAAGA
GCGCCCAATACGCAAACCGCCTCTCCCCGCGCGTTGGCCGATTCATTAATCACTGT
